Addgene plasmid #118595: CDK1as_T2A_puromycin
Purpose: One of three plasmids required to create CDK1as human cells by single transfection (One shot system). CDK1as cDNA and puromycin resistance cassette flanked by Sleeping Beauty transposon.
Depositing lab: William Earnshaw. Depositing organization: University of Edinburgh. Publication: An intrinsic S/G2 checkpoint enforced by ATR. Saldivar JC, Hamperl S, Bocek MJ, Chung M, Bass TE, Cisneros-Soberanis F, Samejima K, Xie L, Paulson JR, Earnshaw WC, Cortez D, Meyer T, Cimprich KA. Science. 2018 Aug 24;361(6404):806-810. doi: 10.1126/science.aap9346. PubMed 30139873.
Backbone
  Vector backbone: pT2/SVNeo, a gift from Perry Hackett (Addgene 26553 – Cui et al., 2002)
  Vector type: Mammalian Expression
  Selectable markers: Puromycin
Growth in bacteria
  Bacterial resistance: Ampicillin, 100 μg/mL
  Growth temperature: 37°C
  Growth strain: DH5alpha
  Copy number: High Copy
Gene/Insert
  Gene/Insert name: CDK1
  Species: X. laevis (frog)
  Promoter: CMV
  Cloning method: Restriction Enzyme; 5′ cloning site NruI (destroyed during cloning); 3′ cloning site ApaI (destroyed during cloning)
  Sequencing primers: 5′ T7
Terms and licenses: Academic/Nonprofit Terms; Industry Terms: Not Available to Industry
Depositor comments: Please also cite the following publication: Hochegger H, Dejsuphong D, Sonoda E, Saberi A, Rajendra E, Kirk J, Hunt T, Takeda S. An essential role for Cdk1 in S phase control is revealed via chemical genetics in vertebrate cells. J Cell Biol. 2007 Jul 16;178(2):257-68. PubMed PMID: 17635936; PubMed Central PMCID: PMC2064445.
How to cite: CDK1as_T2A_puromycin was a gift from William Earnshaw (Addgene plasmid # 118595 ; http://n2t.net/addgene:118595 ; RRID:Addgene_118595)
