[The description below was written by a language model from this plasmid's Addgene catalogue record and pLannotate feature annotations shown in this document.]
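Description:
CDK1as_T2A_puromycin is a Sleeping Beauty transposon donor plasmid for mammalian cells, built on the pT2/SVNeo backbone. In E. coli it is maintained at high copy through a ColE1/pUC-type origin and selected with ampicillin via AmpR. An f1 origin and pBluescript-derived remnants (lac promoter/operator, lacZα fragment, T7 and T3 promoters) are also present. The short hits annotated as "SB100X fragments" lie on either side of the expression cassette. They most likely mark the transposon's terminal repeat regions rather than a functional transposase gene, since the record describes the cassette as flanked by Sleeping Beauty transposon sequences and no complete transposase is annotated.

Between these flanks, a CMV enhancer/promoter drives a Xenopus laevis cdk1-a coding sequence, followed by the puromycin N-acetyltransferase gene and an SV40 polyadenylation signal. The "as" in the name indicates an analog-sensitive CDK1 allele, although the specific mutation is not stated in the record. The T2A element given in the name is not separately annotated, but it would fit the gap between the two open reading frames. Such a peptide lets the kinase and the resistance marker be produced from a single transcript, so that puromycin selection enriches for cells expressing the kinase. A small ble fragment and a short HIV-1 LTR hit appear to be cloning remnants.

The plasmid is one of three used together in a single-transfection "one shot" system to generate CDK1as human cells. This one supplies the integrating CDK1as and puromycin cassette. The other two plasmids are not described in the record, though transposition would require transposase supplied in trans.
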