Features (pLannotate 1.2.2; 23 found; start..end, strand, type, name):
     75..93      +  promoter       T7 promoter: promoter for bacteriophage T7 RNA polymerase
    403..446     -  CDS            SB100X (fragment): hyperactive variant of the Sleeping Beauty transposase (Mátés et al., 2009)
    446..479     -  CDS            SB100X (fragment): hyperactive variant of the Sleeping Beauty transposase (Mátés et al., 2009)
    510..889     +  enhancer       CMV enhancer: human cytomegalovirus immediate early enhancer
    890..1093    +  promoter       CMV promoter: human cytomegalovirus (CMV) immediate early promoter
   1089..1122    +  LTR            5' LTR (truncated) (fragment): truncated 5' long terminal repeat (LTR) from HIV-1
   1138..1156    +  promoter       T7 promoter: promoter for bacteriophage T7 RNA polymerase
   1230..2135    +  CDS            cdk1-a: CDK1A_XENLA - Also known as cdc2-a, cdc2x1.1. Experimental evidence at protein level: Swiss-Prot protein existence level 1. Plays a key role in the control of the eukaryotic cell cycle (By similarity). It is required in higher cells for entry into S-phase and mitosis (By similarity). Component of the kinase complex that phosphorylates the repetitive C-terminus of RNA polymerase II (By similarity). May play a role in regulating the amplitude of the cyclic expression of circadian clock genes (By similarity). From Xenopus laevis (African clawed frog).
   2244..2843    +  CDS            PuroR: puromycin N-acetyltransferase; pac from Streptomyces alboniger; confers resistance to puromycin
   2852..2920    +  CDS            ble (fragment): BLE_KLEPN - Experimental evidence at protein level: Swiss-Prot protein existence level 1. Binding protein with a strong affinity to the bleomycin family of antibiotics. Binds to CL990; an antimitotic-antibiotic compound. From Klebsiella pneumoniae.
   2915..3049    +  polyA_signal   SV40 poly(A) signal: SV40 polyadenylation signal
   3111..3182    +  CDS            SB100X (fragment): hyperactive variant of the Sleeping Beauty transposase (Mátés et al., 2009)
   3433..3459    +  misc_feature   MCS (fragment): pBluescript multiple cloning site
   3472..3490    -  promoter       T3 promoter: promoter for bacteriophage T3 RNA polymerase
   3535..3551    -  protein_bind   lac operator: The lac repressor binds to the lac operator to inhibit transcription in E. coli. This inhibition can be relieved by adding lactose or isopropyl-β-D-thiogalactopyranoside (IPTG). lac repressor encoded by lacI
   3559..3589    -  promoter       lac promoter: promoter for the E. coli lac operon
   3604..3625    -  protein_bind   CAP binding site: CAP binding activates transcription in the presence of cAMP. E. coli catabolite activator protein
   3638..3730    -  CDS            lacI (fragment): lac repressor; lacI; The lac repressor binds to the lac operator to inhibit transcription in E. coli. This inhibition can be relieved by adding lactose or isopropyl-β-D-thiogalactopyranoside (IPTG).
   3913..4501    -  rep_origin     ori: high-copy-number ColE1/pMB1/pBR322/pUC origin of replication
   4672..5532    -  CDS            AmpR: β-lactamase; bla; confers resistance to ampicillin, carbenicillin, and related antibiotics
   5533..5637    -  promoter       AmpR promoter: bla
   5664..6119    +  rep_origin     f1 ori (sequence partly withheld): f1 bacteriophage origin of replication; arrow indicates direction of (+) strand synthesis
   6123..67      -  CDS            lacZα (fragment) (across the origin): LacZα fragment of β-galactosidase; lacZ fragment
>Addgene plasmid #118595 | CDK1as_T2A_puromycin | addgene full sequence | sequence record 229651 | Addgene NGS Result
CAAGGCGATTAAGTTGGGTAACGCCAGGGTTTTCCCAGTCACGACGTTGTAAAACGACGGCCAGTGAGCG
CGCGTAATACGACTCACTATAGGGCGAATTGGAGCTCGGATCCCTATACAGTTGAAGTCGGAAGTTTACA
TACACTTAAGTTGGAGTCATTAAAACTCGTTTTTCAACTACTCCACAAATTTCTTGTTAACAAACAATAG
TTTTGGCAAGTCAGTTAGGACATCTACTTTGTGCATGACACAAGTCATTTTTCCAACAATTGTTTACAGA
CAGATTATTTCACTTATAATTCACTGTATCACAATTCCAGTGGGTCAGAAGTTTACATACACTAAGTTGA
CTGTGCCTTTAAACAGCTTGGAAAATTCCAGAAAATGATGTCATGGCTTTAGAAGCTTCCCACAATAAGT
TGGGTGAATTTTGGCTCATTCCTCCTTTCTATAGGATTGAGGTCAGAGCTTTGTGATGGAATTCGATGTA
CGGGCCAGATATACGCGTTGACATTGATTATTGACTAGTTATTAATAGTAATCAATTACGGGGTCATTAG
TTCATAGCCCATATATGGAGTTCCGCGTTACATAACTTACGGTAAATGGCCCGCCTGGCTGACCGCCCAA
CGACCCCCGCCCATTGACGTCAATAATGACGTATGTTCCCATAGTAACGCCAATAGGGACTTTCCATTGA
CGTCAATGGGTGGAGTATTTACGGTAAACTGCCCACTTGGCAGTACATCAAGTGTATCATATGCCAAGTA
CGCCCCCTATTGACGTCAATGACGGTAAATGGCCCGCCTGGCATTATGCCCAGTACATGACCTTATGGGA
CTTTCCTACTTGGCAGTACATCTACGTATTAGTCATCGCTATTACCATGGTGATGCGGTTTTGGCAGTAC
ATCAATGGGCGTGGATAGCGGTTTGACTCACGGGGATTTCCAAGTCTCCACCCCATTGACGTCAATGGGA
GTTTGTTTTGGCACCAAAATCAACGGGACTTTCCAAAATGTCGTAACAACTCCGCCCCATTGACGCAAAT
GGGCGGTAGGCGTGTACGGTGGGAGGTCTATATAAGCAGAGCTCTCTGGCTAACTAGAGAACCCACTGCT
TACTGGCTTATCGAAATTAATACGACTCACTATAGGGAGACCCAAGCTTGGTACCGAGCTCGGATCCACT
AGTAACGGCCGCCAGTGTGCTGGAATTCCGGAAACAGCCATGGACGAGTACACTAAAATAGAAAAGATCG
GAGAGGGCACATATGGGGTTGTGTACAAAGGTCGTCACAAAGCAACTGGCCAGGTTGTTGCAATGAAGAA
AATCCGATTGGAAAACGAAGAGGAAGGTGTCCCAAGTACAGCAATCCGAGAAATATCACTACTTAAAGAG
CTTCAGCACCCTAACATAGTTTGTCTCCTAGATGTCCTCATGCAAGATTCAAGGTTGTATCTTATCGGTG
AGTTTCTCTCCATGGATCTAAAGAAGTATTTGGACTCCATACCCAGCGGCCAGTATATTGATACGATGCT
CGTTAAGAGTTACCTATACCAGATCCTACAAGGCATTGTATTTTGCCACTCCAGAAGAGTGCTACACAGA
GACCTGAAACCTCAGAACCTGCTCATCGACAGCAAGGGAGTGATAAAGTTGGCAGATTTTGGGCTTGCCA
GAGCTTTCGGCATTCCAGTTCGGGTTTACACACATGAGGTAGTGACATTATGGTACAGAGCCCCAGAAGT
GCTGTTGGGGTCAGTCCGATATTCTACGCCGGTTGATGTTTGGAGCATAGGAACCATTTTTGCGGAGATT
GCCACAAAGAAACCCCTCTTCCACGGGGACTCTGAAATTGACCAGCTCTTCAGGATATTCAGAGCTTTGG
GAACACCCAACAATGAGGTGTGGCCAGAAGTAGAATCTTTACAAGATTACAAGAACTCATTCCCCAAATG
GAAAGGGGGGAGCTTGTCGGCGAACGTGAAAAATATCGATAAGGATGGGCTGGACCTACTGACTAAAATG
CTAATCTATGATCCAGCCAAGAGAATTTCCGCACGTAAAGCTTTGCTGCACCCCTACTTCGATGATTTGG
ATAAGTCCAGCCTTCCTGACAATCAGATTAGAAACTCCATGGAGCAGAAGCTGATCTCCGAGGAGGACAT
CCATCACACTGGCGGCCGCGAGGGCCGCGGCAGCCTGCTGACCTGCGGCGACGTGGAGGAGAACCCCGGC
CCCATGACCGAGTACAAGCCCACGGTGCGCCTCGCCACCCGCGACGACGTCCCCCGGGCCGTACGCACCC
TCGCCGCCGCGTTCGCCGACTACCCCGCCACGCGCCACACCGTCGACCCGGACCGCCACATCGAGCGGGT
CACCGAGCTGCAAGAACTCTTCCTCACGCGCGTCGGGCTCGACATCGGCAAGGTGTGGGTCGCGGACGAC
GGCGCCGCGGTGGCGGTCTGGACCACGCCGGAGAGCGTCGAAGCGGGGGCGGTGTTCGCCGAGATCGGCC
CGCGCATGGCCGAGTTGAGCGGTTCCCGGCTGGCCGCGCAGCAACAGATGGAAGGCCTCCTGGCGCCGCA
CCGGCCCAAGGAGCCCGCGTGGTTCCTGGCCACCGTCGGCGTCTCGCCCGACCACCAGGGCAAGGGTCTG
GGCAGCGCCGTCGTGCTCCCCGGAGTGGAGGCGGCCGAGCGCGCCGGGGTGCCCGCCTTCCTGGAGACCT
CCGCGCCCCGCAACCTCCCCTTCTACGAGCGGCTCGGCTTCACCGTCACCGCCGACGTCGAGGTGCCCGA
AGGACCGCGCACCTGGTGCATGACCCGCAAGCCCGGTGCCTGATCTAGAGCCGGGACGCCGGCTGGATGA
TCCTCCAGCGCGGGGATCTCATGCTGGAGTTCTTCGCCCACCCCAACTTGTTTATTGCAGCTTATAATGG
TTACAAATAAAGCAATAGCATCACAAATTTCACAAATAAAGCATTTTTTTCACTGCATTCTAGTTGTGGT
TTGTCCAAACTCATCAATGTATCTTATCATGTCTGGATCCCTTGAAATACATCCACAGGTACACCTCCAA
TTGACTCAAATGATGTCAATTAGTCTATCAGAAGCTTGTGGAAGGCTACTCGAAATGTTTGACCCAAGTT
AAACAATTTAAAGGCAATGCTACCAAATACTAATTGAGTGTATGTAAACTTCTGACCCACTGGGAATGTG
ATGAAAGAAATAAAAGCTGAAATGAATCATTCTCTCTACTATTATTCTGATATTTCACATTCTTAAAATA
AAGTGGTGATCCTAACTGACCTAAGACAGGGAATTTTTACTAGGATTAAATGTCAGGAATTGTGAAAAAG
TGAGTTTAAATGTATTTGGCTAAGGTGTATGTAAACTTCCGACTTCAACTGTATAGGGATCCTCTAGCTA
GAGTCGACCTCGAGGGGGGGCCCGGTACCCAGCTTTTGTTCCCTTTAGTGAGGGTTAATTGCGCGCTTGG
CGTAATCATGGTCATAGCTGTTTCCTGTGTGAAATTGTTATCCGCTCACAATTCCACACAACATACGAGC
CGGAAGCATAAAGTGTAAAGCCTGGGGTGCCTAATGAGTGAGCTAACTCACATTAATTGCGTTGCGCTCA
CTGCCCGCTTTCCAGTCGGGAAACCTGTCGTGCCAGCTGCATTAATGAATCGGCCAACGCGCGGGGAGAG
GCGGTTTGCGTATTGGGCGCTCTTCCGCTTCCTCGCTCACTGACTCGCTGCGCTCGGTCGTTCGGCTGCG
GCGAGCGGTATCAGCTCACTCAAAGGCGGTAATACGGTTATCCACAGAATCAGGGGATAACGCAGGAAAG
AACATGTGAGCAAAAGGCCAGCAAAAGGCCAGGAACCGTAAAAAGGCCGCGTTGCTGGCGTTTTTCCATA
GGCTCCGCCCCCCTGACGAGCATCACAAAAATCGACGCTCAAGTCAGAGGTGGCGAAACCCGACAGGACT
ATAAAGATACCAGGCGTTTCCCCCTGGAAGCTCCCTCGTGCGCTCTCCTGTTCCGACCCTGCCGCTTACC
GGATACCTGTCCGCCTTTCTCCCTTCGGGAACCGTGGCGCTTTCTCATAGCTCACGCTGTAGGTATCTCA
GTTCGGTGTAGGTCGTTCGCTCCAAGCTGGGCTGTGTGCACGAACCCCCCGTTCAGCCCGACCGCTGCGC
CTTATCCGGTAACTATCGTCTTGAGTCCAACCCGGTAAGACACGACTTATCGCCACTGGCAGCAGCCACT
GGTAACAGGATTAGCAGAGCGAGGTATGTAGGCGGTGCTACAGAGTTCTTGAAGTGGTGGCCTAACTACG
GCTACACTAGAAGAACAGTATTTGGTATCTGCGCTCTGCTGAAGCCAGTTACCTTCGGAAAAAGAGTTGG
TAGCTCTTGATCCGGCAAACAAACCACCGCTGGTAGCGGTGGTTTTTTTGTTTGCAAGCAGCAGATTACG
CGCAGAAAAAAAGGATCTCAAGAAGATCCTTTGATCTTTTCTACGGGGTCTGACGCTCAGTGGAACGAAA
ACTCACGTTAAGGGATTTTGGTCATGAGATTATCAAAAAGGATCTTCACCTAGATCCTTTTAAATTAAAA
ATGAAGTTTTAAATCAATCTAAAGTATATATGAGTAAACTTGGTCTGACAGTTACCAATGCTTAATCAGT
GAGGCACCTATCTCAGCGATCTGTCTATTTCGTTCATCCATAGTTGCCTGACTCCCCGTCGTGTAGATAA
CTACGATACGGGAGGGCTTACCATCTGGCCCCAGTGCTGCAATGATACCGCGAGACCCACGCTCACCGGC
TCCAGATTTATCAGCAATAAACCAGCCAGCCGGAAGGGCCGAGCGCAGAAGTGGTCCTGCAACTTTATCC
GCCTCCATCCAGTCTATTAATTGTTGCCGGGAAGCTAGAGTAAGTAGTTCGCCAGTTAATAGTTTGCGCA
ACGTTGTTGCCATTGCTACAGGCATCGTGGTGTCACGCTCGTCGTTTGGTATGGCTTCATTCAGCTCCGG
TTCCCAACGATCAAGGCGAGTTACATGATCCCCCATGTTGTGCAAAAAAGCGGTTAGCTCCTTCGGTCCT
CCGATCGTTGTCAGAAGTAACTTGGCCGCAGTGTTATCACTCATGGTTATGGCAGCACTGCATAATTCTC
TTACTGTCATGCCATCCGTAAGATGCTTTTCTGTGACTGGTGAGTACTCAACCAAGTCATTCTGAGAATA
GTGTATGCGGCGACCGAGTTGCTCTTGCCCGGCGTCAATACGGGATAATACCGCGCCACATAGCAGAACT
TTAAAAGTGCTCATCATTGGAAAACGTTCTTCGGGGCGAAAACTCTCAAGGATCTTACCGCTGTTGAGAT
CCAGTTCGATGTAACCCACTCGTGCACCCAACTGATCTTCAGCATCTTTTACTTTCACCAGCGTTTCTGG
GTGAGCAAAAACAGGAAGGCAAAATGCCGCAAAAAAGGGAATAAGGGCGACACGGAAATGTTGAATACTC
ATACTCTTCCTTTTTCAATATTATTGAAGCATTTATCAGGGTTATTGTCTCATGAGCGGATACATATTTG
AATGTATTTAGAAAAATAAACAAATAGGGGTTCCGCGCACATTTCCCCGAAAAGTGCCACCTG
[34 nt withheld, positions 5664-5697]
A
[89 nt withheld, positions 5699-5787]
C
[91 nt withheld, positions 5789-5879]
A
[49 nt withheld, positions 5881-5929]
CCTTTGACGTTGGAGTCCACGTTCTTT
[37 nt withheld, positions 5957-5993]
ACCCTATCTCGGTCTATTCTTTTGATTTATAAGGGATTTTGCCGATTTCGGCCTATTGGTTAAAAAATGA
GCTGATTTAACAAAAATTTAACGCGAATTTTAACAAAATATTAACGCTTACAATTTCCATTCGCCATTCA
GGCTGCGCAACTGTTGGGAAGGGCGATCGGTGCGGGCCTCTTCGCTATTACGCCAGCTGGCGAAAGGGGG
ATGTGCTG
